Addgene plasmid #205313: pCAG-WHaloCaMP1a-EGFP
Purpose: Expression of WHaloCaMP1a-EGFP in mammalian cells from the CAG promoter
Depositing lab: Eric Schreiter. Depositing organization: HHMI, Janelia Research Campus. Publication: A modular chemigenetic calcium indicator enables in vivo functional imaging with near-infrared light. Farrants H, Shuai Y, Lemon WC, Hernandez CM, Yang S, Patel R, Qiao G, Frei MS, Grimm JB, Hanson TL, Tomaska F, Turner GC, Stringer C, Keller PJ, Beyene AG, Chen Y, Liang Y, Lavis LD, Schreiter ER. bioRxiv. 2023 Jul 19:2023.07.18.549527. doi: 10.1101/2023.07.18.549527. Preprint. PubMed 37503182.
Backbone
  Vector backbone: pCAG
  Vector type: Mammalian Expression
Growth in bacteria
  Bacterial resistance: Ampicillin, 100 μg/mL
  Growth temperature: 37°C
  Growth strain: DH5alpha
  Copy number: High Copy
Gene/Insert
  Gene/Insert name: WHaloCaMP1a-EGFP
  Species: Synthetic
  Cloning method: Gibson Cloning
Terms and licenses: Academic/Nonprofit Terms; Industry Terms: Not Available to Industry
Depositor comments: Please visit https://doi.org/10.1101/2023.07.18.549527 for bioRxiv preprint.
How to cite: pCAG-WHaloCaMP1a-EGFP was a gift from Eric Schreiter (Addgene plasmid # 205313 ; http://n2t.net/addgene:205313 ; RRID:Addgene_205313)
