[The description below was written by a language model from this plasmid's Addgene catalogue record and pLannotate feature annotations shown in this document.]
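Description:
pCAG-WHaloCaMP1a-EGFP is a mammalian expression plasmid of about 8.2 kb built on the pCAG backbone. It is propagated in E. coli through a high-copy ColE1/pUC-type origin and selected with ampicillin via the β-lactamase gene and its native promoter. Expression in mammalian cells is driven by the composite CAG promoter, annotated here as the CMV immediate-early enhancer, the chicken β-actin promoter and a chicken β-actin/rabbit β-globin chimeric intron, which together give strong, broadly active transcription.

The synthetic insert, assembled by Gibson cloning, encodes WHaloCaMP1a fused to EGFP. The feature table shows its architecture: the HaloTag dehalogenase is split into two fragments that flank a short peptide segment matching part of RCaMP, followed by calmodulin, so that a calcium-sensing module sits within the self-labelling protein. HaloTag covalently binds chloroalkane-derivatised ligands, and the associated publication describes a modular chemigenetic calcium indicator for functional imaging with near-infrared light, consistent with a design in which calcium binding modulates the signal of a bound dye ligand. The EGFP directly downstream provides a constitutive green signal, which can serve to mark expressing cells. After the coding region come a small chimeric intron, a WPRE that enhances transcript stability and expression, and a bGH polyadenylation signal, with a rabbit β-globin poly(A) signal from the backbone further downstream. Backbone remnants include lac promoter/operator elements, a T3 promoter, and an SV40 origin that permits episomal replication in cells expressing large T antigen. The recorded purpose is expression of WHaloCaMP1a-EGFP in mammalian cells.
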