Features (pLannotate 1.2.2; 28 found; start..end, strand, type, name):
      5..384     +  enhancer       CMV enhancer: human cytomegalovirus immediate early enhancer
    386..664     +  promoter       chicken β-actin promoter: No description available
    665..1681    +  intron         chimeric intron: chimera between introns from chicken β-actin and rabbit β-globin
   1679..1735    +  CDS            HBB (fragment): HBB_LEPEU - Experimental evidence at protein level: Swiss-Prot protein existence level 1. Involved in oxygen transport from the lung to the various peripheral tissues. From Lepus europaeus (European hare).
   1735..1751    +  misc_feature   MCS (fragment): multiple cloning site
   1867..2389    +  CDS            HaloTag® (fragment): modified bacterial dehalogenase that forms covalent bonds with chloroalkane derivatives
   2380..2460    +  CDS            RCaMP (fragment): RCaMP is a basic (constitutively fluorescent) red fluorescent protein published in 2013, derived from Entacmaea quadricolor.
   2494..2937    +  CDS            CALM1 (sequence partly withheld): CALM1_HUMAN - Also known as CALM, CAM, CAM1. Experimental evidence at protein level: Swiss-Prot protein existence level 1. (Microbial infection) Required for Legionella pneumophila SidJ glutamylase activity. From Homo sapiens (Human).
   2941..3291    +  CDS            HaloTag® (fragment): modified bacterial dehalogenase that forms covalent bonds with chloroalkane derivatives
   3304..4020    +  CDS            EGFP: EGFP is a basic (constitutively fluorescent) green fluorescent protein published in 1996, derived from Aequorea victoria. It is reported to be a rapidly-maturing weak dimer with moderate acid sensitivity.
   4069..4201    +  intron         chimeric intron: chimera between introns from human β-globin and immunoglobulin heavy chain genes
   4210..4798    +  misc_feature   WPRE: woodchuck hepatitis virus posttranscriptional regulatory element
   4802..4818    +  misc_feature   MCS (fragment): pUC18/19 multiple cloning site
   4831..4942    +  polyA_signal   bGH poly(A) signal: bovine growth hormone polyadenylation signal
   5038..5056    -  promoter       T3 promoter: promoter for bacteriophage T3 RNA polymerase
   5115..5189    +  CDS            HBB (fragment): HBB_PONPY - Experimental evidence at transcript level: Swiss-Prot protein existence level 2. Involved in oxygen transport from the lung to the various peripheral tissues. From Pongo pygmaeus (Bornean orangutan).
   5260..5315    +  polyA_signal   β-globin poly(A) signal: rabbit β-globin polyadenylation signal (Gil and Proudfoot, 1987)
   5700..5716    -  protein_bind   lac operator: The lac repressor binds to the lac operator to inhibit transcription in E. coli. This inhibition can be relieved by adding lactose or isopropyl-β-D-thiogalactopyranoside (IPTG). lac repressor encoded by lacI
   5724..5754    -  promoter       lac promoter: promoter for the E. coli lac operon
   5769..5790    -  protein_bind   CAP binding site: CAP binding activates transcription in the presence of cAMP. E. coli catabolite activator protein
   5803..5842    -  CDS            lacI (fragment): lac repressor; lacI; The lac repressor binds to the lac operator to inhibit transcription in E. coli. This inhibition can be relieved by adding lactose or isopropyl-β-D-thiogalactopyranoside (IPTG).
   5849..5871    +  promoter       SV40 promoter (fragment): SV40 enhancer and early promoter
   5895..6030    +  rep_origin     SV40 ori: SV40 origin of replication
   6050..6184    +  polyA_signal   SV40 poly(A) signal: SV40 polyadenylation signal
   6186..6240    -  CDS            lacI (fragment): lac repressor; lacI; The lac repressor binds to the lac operator to inhibit transcription in E. coli. This inhibition can be relieved by adding lactose or isopropyl-β-D-thiogalactopyranoside (IPTG).
   6423..7011    -  rep_origin     ori: high-copy-number ColE1/pMB1/pBR322/pUC origin of replication
   7182..8042    -  CDS            AmpR: β-lactamase; bla; confers resistance to ampicillin, carbenicillin, and related antibiotics
   8043..8147    -  promoter       AmpR promoter: bla
>Addgene plasmid #205313 | pCAG-WHaloCaMP1a-EGFP | addgene full sequence | sequence record 405018 | Addgene NGS Result
GGTCGACATTGATTATTGACTAGTTATTAATAGTAATCAATTACGGGGTCATTAGTTCATAGCCCATATA
TGGAGTTCCGCGTTACATAACTTACGGTAAATGGCCCGCCTGGCTGACCGCCCAACGACCCCCGCCCATT
GACGTCAATAATGACGTATGTTCCCATAGTAACGCCAATAGGGACTTTCCATTGACGTCAATGGGTGGAG
TATTTACGGTAAACTGCCCACTTGGCAGTACATCAAGTGTATCATATGCCAAGTACGCCCCCTATTGACG
TCAATGACGGTAAATGGCCCGCCTGGCATTATGCCCAGTACATGACCTTATGGGACTTTCCTACTTGGCA
GTACATCTACGTATTAGTCATCGCTATTACCATGGTCGAGGTGAGCCCCACGTTCTGCTTCACTCTCCCC
ATCTCCCCCCCCTCCCCACCCCCAATTTTGTATTTATTTATTTTTTAATTATTTTGTGCAGCGATGGGGG
CGGGGGGGGGGGGGGGGCGCGCGCCAGGCGGGGCGGGGCGGGGNCGAGGGGCGGGGCGGGGCGAGGCGGA
GAGGTGCGGCGGCAGCCAATCAGAGCGGCGCGCTCCGAAAGTTTCCTTTTATGGCGAGGCGGCGGCGGCG
GCGGCCCTATAAAAAGCGAAGCGCGCGGCGGGCGGGAGTCGCTGCGCGCTGCCTTCGCCCCGTGCCCCGC
TCCGCCGCCGCCTCGCGCCGCCCGCCCCGGCTCTGACTGACCGCGTTACTCCCACAGGTGAGCGGGCGGG
ACGGCCCTTCTCCTCCGGGCTGTAATTAGCGCTTGGTTTAATGACGGCTTGTTTCTTTTCTGTGGCTGCG
TGAAAGCCTTGAGGGGCTCCGGGAGGGCCCTTTGTGCGGGGGGAGCGGCTCGGGGGGTGCGTGCGTGTGT
GTGTGCGTGGGGAGCGCCGCGTGCGGCTCCGCGCTGCCCGGCGGCTGTGAGCGCTGCGGGCGCGGCGCGG
GGCTTTGTGCGCTCCGCAGTGTGCGCGAGGGGAGCGCGGCCGGGGGCGGTGCCCCGCGGTGCGGGGGGGG
CTGCGAGGGGAACAAAGGCTGCGTGCGGGGTGTGTGCGTGGGGGGGTGAGCAGGGGGTGTGGGCGCGTCG
GTCGGGCTGCAACCCCCCCTGCACCCCCCTCCCCGAGTTGCTGAGCACGGCCCGGCTTCGGGTGCGGGGC
TCCGTACGGGGCGTGGCGCGGGGCTCGCCGTGCCGGGCGGGGGGTGGCGGCAGGTGGGGGTGCCGGGCGG
GGCGGGGCCGCCTCGGGCCGGGGAGGGCTCGGGGGAGGGGCGCGGCGGCCCCCGGAGCGCCGGCGGCTGT
CGAGGCGCGGCGAGCCGCAGCCATTGCCTTTTATGGTAATCGTGCGAGAGGGCGCAGGGACTTCCTTTGT
CCCAAATCTGTGCGGAGCCGAAATCTGGGAGGCGCCGCCGCACCCCCTCTAGCGGGCGCGGGGCGAAGCG
GTGCGGCGCCGGCAGGAAGGAAATGGGCGGGGAGGGCCTTCGTGCGTCGCCGCGCCGCCGTCCCCTTCTC
CCTCTCCAGCCTCGGGGCTGTCCGCGGGGGGACGGCTGCCTTCGGGGGGGACGGGGCAGGGCGGGGTTCG
GCTTCTGGCGTGTGACCGGCGGCTCTAGAGCCTCTGCTAACCATGTTCATGCCTTCTTCTTTTTCCTACA
GCTCCTGGGCAACGTGCTGGTTATTGTGCTGTCTCATCATTTTGGCAAAGAATTCGGTACCGCGGGCCCG
GCGCGCCAGCTGGATATCTCCGGACCCGGGCTAGCGCAATTGCGGCCGCCACCATGCTGCAGAACGAGCT
TGCTCTTAAGTTGGCTGGACTTGATATTAACAAGACTGGAGGTTCTGCAGAAATCGGTACTGGCTTTCCA
TTCGACCCCCATTATGTGGAAGTCCTGGGCGAGCGCATGCACTACGTCGATGTTGGTCCGCGCGATGGCA
CCCCTGTGCTGTTCCTGCACGGTAACCCGACCTCCTCCTACGTGTGGCGCAACATCATCCCGCATGTTGC
ACCGACCCATCGCTGCATTGCTCCAGACCTGATCGGTATGGGCAAATCCGACAAACCAGACCTGGGTTAT
TTCTTCGACGACCACGTCCGCTTCATGGATGCCTTCATCGAAGCCCTGGGTCTGGAAGAGGTCGTCCTGG
TCATTCACGACTGGGGCTCCGCTCTGGGTTTCCACTGGGCCAAGCGCAATCCAGAGCGCGTCAAAGGTAT
TGCATTTATGGAGTTCATCCGCCCTATCCCGACCTGGGACGAATGGCCAGAATTTGCCCGCGAGACCTTC
CAGGCCTTCCGCACCACCGACGTCGGCCGCAAGCTGATCATCGATCAGAACGTTTTTATCGAGTGGACGC
TGCCGATGGCCGTCGCGCGCGCCCGTCGTAAATGGCAGAAAACAGGCCATGCGGTTCGTGCTATCGGTCG
TTTGTCGAGCGGAGGCTCTGGCGGTTCCGGCGGTTCAGGTGGATCA
[438 nt withheld, positions 2497-2934]
AAGTATCTGACTGAAGTCGAGATGGACCATTACCGCGAGCCGTTCCTGAATCCTGTTGACCGCGAGCCAC
TGTGGCGCTTCCCAAACGAGCTGCCAATCGCCGGTGAGCCAGCGAACATCGTCGCGCTGGTCGAAGAATA
CATGGACTGGCTGCACCAGTCCCCTGTCCCGAAGCTGCTGTTCTGGGGCACCCCAGGCGTTCTGATCCCA
CCGGCCGAAGCCGCTCGCCTGGCCAAAAGCCTGCCTAACTGCAAGGCTGTGGACATCGGCCCGGGTCTGA
ATCTGCTGCAAGAAGACAACCCGGACCTGATCGGCAGCGAGATCGCGCGCTGGCTGTCGACGCTCGAGAT
TTCCGGCGGCGGAAGCGGCATGGTCTCTAAGGGGGAGGAACTCTTTACTGGTGTGGTGCCAATACTTGTA
GAGCTCGATGGGGACGTTAATGGACACAAATTTTCTGTCTCAGGTGAGGGTGAGGGAGATGCAACTTATG
GAAAACTGACATTGAAATTCATCTGCACAACAGGCAAATTGCCTGTCCCCTGGCCTACCCTGGTAACCAC
CCTCACTTATGGCGTTCAGTGCTTCTCCCGGTATCCTGATCACATGAAACAGCATGATTTCTTCAAATCA
GCAATGCCCGAAGGTTATGTTCAAGAGCGGACCATCTTTTTCAAGGACGATGGAAACTATAAAACCAGAG
CTGAGGTTAAGTTCGAGGGAGATACTTTGGTGAATCGGATCGAACTGAAGGGGATAGACTTCAAAGAGGA
TGGGAACATTTTGGGGCATAAACTCGAATATAACTACAACTCCCACAACGTGTATATCATGGCTGACAAA
CAGAAGAACGGGATCAAAGTAAATTTTAAGATACGACACAATATAGAGGACGGTAGTGTCCAACTTGCTG
ATCACTACCAGCAGAATACACCCATCGGAGACGGACCCGTTCTCTTGCCCGATAATCACTATCTCTCTAC
ACAATCCGCTCTGTCTAAAGATCCAAACGAAAAGCGGGACCACATGGTACTGCTTGAGTTCGTTACAGCC
GCTGGTATCACCTTGGGCATGGATGAGTTGTATAAATAAACCGGTGCTCGAGGTACCGATGAATAGCTAA
GGTCGAGGCCGCAGGTAAGTATCAAGGTTACAAGACAGGTTTAAGGAGACCAATAGAAACTGGGCTTGTC
GAGACAGAGAAGACTCTTGCGTTTCTGATAGGCACCTATTGGTCTTACTGACATCCACTTTGCCTTTCTC
TCCACAGGTGTCGACAATCAACCTCTGGATTACAAAATTTGTGAAAGATTGACTGGTATTCTTAACTATG
TTGCTCCTTTTACGCTATGTGGATACGCTGCTTTAATGCCTTTGTATCATGCTATTGCTTCCCGTATGGC
TTTCATTTTCTCCTCCTTGTATAAATCCTGGTTGCTGTCTCTTTATGAGGAGTTGTGGCCCGTTGTCAGG
CAACGTGGCGTGGTGTGCACTGTGTTTGCTGACGCAACCCCCACTGGTTGGGGCATTGCCACCACCTGTC
AGCTCCTTTCCGGGACTTTCGCTTTCCCCCTCCCTATTGCCACGGCGGAACTCATCGCCGCCTGCCTTGC
CCGCTGCTGGACAGGGGCTCGGCTGTTGGGCACTGACAATTCCGTGGTGTTGTCGGGGAAGCTGACGTCC
TTTCCATGGCTGCTCGCCTGTGTTGCCACCTGGATTCTGCGCGGGACGTCCTTCTGCTACGTCCCTTCGG
CCCTCAATCCAGCGGACCTTCCTTCCCGCGGCCTGCTGCCGGCTCTGCGGCCTCTTCCGCGTCTTCGCCT
TCGCCCTCAGACGAGTCGGATCTCCCTTTGGGCCGCCTCCCCGCCTGGAATTCGAGCTCGGTACGATCAG
CCTCGACTGTGCCTTCTAGTTGCCAGCCATCTGTTGTTTGCCCCTCCCCCGTGCCTTCCTTGACCCTGGA
AGGTGCCACTCCCACTGTCCTTTCCTAATAAAATGAGGAAATTGCATCGCATTGTCTGAGTAGGTGTCAT
TCTATTCTGGGGGGTGGGGTGGGGCAGGACAGCAAGGGGGAGGATTGGGAAGACAATAGCCCAGCTTTTG
TTCCCTTTAGTGAGGGTTAATTGCGCGCTTGGCGTAATCATGGTCATAGCTGTTTCCTGTGTGAAATTGT
TATCCGCTAATTCACTCCTCAGGTGCAGGCTGCCTATCAGAAGGTGGTGGCTGGTGTGGCCAATGCCCTG
GCTCACAAATACCACTGAGATCTTTTTCCCTCTGCCAAAAATTATGGGGACATCATGAAGCCCCTTGAGC
ATCTGACTTCTGGCTAATAAAGGAAATTTATTTTCATTGCAATAGTGTGTTGGAATTTTTTGTGTCTCTC
ACTCGGAAGGACATATGGGAGGGCAAATCATTTAAAACATCAGAATGAGTATTTGGTTTAGAGTTTGGCA
ACATATGCCCATATGCTGGCTGCCATGAACAAAGGTTGGCTATAAAGAGGTCATCAGTATATGAAACAGC
CCCCTGCTGTCCATTCCTTATTCCATAGAAAAGCCTTGACTTGAGGTTAGATTTTTTTTATATTTTGTTT
TGTGTTATTTTTTTCTTTAACATCCCTAAAATTTTCCTTACATGTTTTACTAGCCAGATTTTTCCTCCTC
TCCTGACTACTCCCAGTCATAGCTGTCCCTCTTCTCTTATGGAGATCCCTCGACCTGCAGCCCAAGCTTG
GCGTAATCATGGTCATAGCTGTTTCCTGTGTGAAATTGTTATCCGCTCACAATTCCACACAACATACGAG
CCGGAAGCATAAAGTGTAAAGCCTGGGGTGCCTAATGAGTGAGCTAACTCACATTAATTGCGTTGCGCTC
ACTGCCCGCTTTCCAGTCGGGAAACCTGTCGTGCCAGCGGATCCGCATCTCAATTAGTCAGCAACCATAG
TCCCGCCCCTAACTCCGCCCATCCCGCCCCTAACTCCGCCCAGTTCCGCCCATTCTCCGCCCCATGGCTG
ACTAATTTTTTTTATTTATGCAGAGGCCGAGGCCGCCTCGGCCTCTGAGCTATTCCAGAAGTAGTGAGGA
GGCTTTTTTGGAGGCCTAGGCTTTTGCAAAAAGCTAACTTGTTTATTGCAGCTTATAATGGTTACAAATA
AAGCAATAGCATCACAAATTTCACAAATAAAGCATTTTTTTCACTGCATTCTAGTTGTGGTTTGTCCAAA
CTCATCAATGTATCTTATCATGTCTGGATCCGCTGCATTAATGAATCGGCCAACGCGCGGGGAGAGGCGG
TTTGCGTATTGGGCGCTCTTCCGCTTCCTCGCTCACTGACTCGCTGCGCTCGGTCGTTCGGCTGCGGCGA
GCGGTATCAGCTCACTCAAAGGCGGTAATACGGTTATCCACAGAATCAGGGGATAACGCAGGAAAGAACA
TGTGAGCAAAAGGCCAGCAAAAGGCCAGGAACCGTAAAAAGGCCGCGTTGCTGGCGTTTTTCCATAGGCT
CCGCCCCCCTGACGAGCATCACAAAAATCGACGCTCAAGTCAGAGGTGGCGAAACCCGACAGGACTATAA
AGATACCAGGCGTTTCCCCCTGGAAGCTCCCTCGTGCGCTCTCCTGTTCCGACCCTGCCGCTTACCGGAT
ACCTGTCCGCCTTTCTCCCTTCGGGAAGCGTGGCGCTTTCTCATAGCTCACGCTGTAGGTATCTCAGTTC
GGTGTAGGTCGTTCGCTCCAAGCTGGGCTGTGTGCACGAACCCCCCGTTCAGCCCGACCGCTGCGCCTTA
TCCGGTAACTATCGTCTTGAGTCCAACCCGGTAAGACACGACTTATCGCCACTGGCAGCAGCCACTGGTA
ACAGGATTAGCAGAGCGAGGTATGTAGGCGGTGCTACAGAGTTCTTGAAGTGGTGGCCTAACTACGGCTA
CACTAGAAGAACAGTATTTGGTATCTGCGCTCTGCTGAAGCCAGTTACCTTCGGAAAAAGAGTTGGTAGC
TCTTGATCCGGCAAACAAACCACCGCTGGTAGCGGTGGTTTTTTTGTTTGCAAGCAGCAGATTACGCGCA
GAAAAAAAGGATCTCAAGAAGATCCTTTGATCTTTTCTACGGGGTCTGACGCTCAGTGGAACGAAAACTC
ACGTTAAGGGATTTTGGTCATGAGATTATCAAAAAGGATCTTCACCTAGATCCTTTTAAATTAAAAATGA
AGTTTTAAATCAATCTAAAGTATATATGAGTAAACTTGGTCTGACAGTTACCAATGCTTAATCAGTGAGG
CACCTATCTCAGCGATCTGTCTATTTCGTTCATCCATAGTTGCCTGACTCCCCGTCGTGTAGATAACTAC
GATACGGGAGGGCTTACCATCTGGCCCCAGTGCTGCAATGATACCGCGAGACCCACGCTCACCGGCTCCA
GATTTATCAGCAATAAACCAGCCAGCCGGAAGGGCCGAGCGCAGAAGTGGTCCTGCAACTTTATCCGCCT
CCATCCAGTCTATTAATTGTTGCCGGGAAGCTAGAGTAAGTAGTTCGCCAGTTAATAGTTTGCGCAACGT
TGTTGCCATTGCTACAGGCATCGTGGTGTCACGCTCGTCGTTTGGTATGGCTTCATTCAGCTCCGGTTCC
CAACGATCAAGGCGAGTTACATGATCCCCCATGTTGTGCAAAAAAGCGGTTAGCTCCTTCGGTCCTCCGA
TCGTTGTCAGAAGTAAGTTGGCCGCAGTGTTATCACTCATGGTTATGGCAGCACTGCATAATTCTCTTAC
TGTCATGCCATCCGTAAGATGCTTTTCTGTGACTGGTGAGTACTCAACCAAGTCATTCTGAGAATAGTGT
ATGCGGCGACCGAGTTGCTCTTGCCCGGCGTCAATACGGGATAATACCGCGCCACATAGCAGAACTTTAA
AAGTGCTCATCATTGGAAAACGTTCTTCGGGGCGAAAACTCTCAAGGATCTTACCGCTGTTGAGATCCAG
TTCGATGTAACCCACTCGTGCACCCAACTGATCTTCAGCATCTTTTACTTTCACCAGCGTTTCTGGGTGA
GCAAAAACAGGAAGGCAAAATGCCGCAAAAAAGGGAATAAGGGCGACACGGAAATGTTGAATACTCATAC
TCTTCCTTTTTCAATATTATTGAAGCATTTATCAGGGTTATTGTCTCATGAGCGGATACATATTTGAATG
TATTTAGAAAAATAAACAAATAGGGGTTCCGCGCACATTTCCCCGAAAAGTGCCACCTG
